Addgene plasmid #145703: pGBW-m4046943
Purpose: Bacterial Expression plasmid for SARS-CoV-2 nsp7
Depositing lab: Ginkgo Bioworks & Benjie Chen. Depositing organization: Ginkgo Bioworks.
Backbone
  Vector backbone: ori-013 - marker | cmR
  Backbone size w/o insert (bp): 1462
  Vector type: Bacterial Expression
Growth in bacteria
  Bacterial resistance: Chloramphenicol, 25 μg/mL
  Growth temperature: 30°C
  Growth strain: DH5alpha
  Copy number: High Copy
Gene/Insert
  Gene/Insert name: SARS-CoV-2 nsp7
  Species: Escherichia coli str. K-12 substr. MG1655; Severe acute respiratory syndrome coronavirus 2
  Insert size (bp): 248
  Mutation: Escherichia coli recode 1
  Entrez Gene: ORF1ab (a.k.a. GU280_gp01)
  Promoter: Promoter | pT7 ; Operator | lacO ; RBS | T7_rbs ; Start Codon | ATG
  Tag / fusion protein: Cleavable TEV;FLAG_2 (C terminal on backbone)
  Cloning method: Unknown
Resource information
  A portion of this plasmid was derived from a plasmid made by: GinkgoBioworks
Depositor comments: NCBI Reference Sequence: YP_009725303.1
How to cite: pGBW-m4046943 was a gift from Ginkgo Bioworks & Benjie Chen (Addgene plasmid # 145703)
