[The description below was written by a language model from this plasmid's Addgene catalogue record and pLannotate feature annotations shown in this document.]
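Description:
pGBW-m4046943 is a very compact bacterial expression plasmid (about 2 kb in the full sequence record) carrying the coding sequence for SARS-CoV-2 non-structural protein 7 (nsp7), one of the mature products of the viral ORF1ab polyprotein. The minimal synthetic backbone consists of little more than a high-copy ColE1/pUC-type origin of replication and a chloramphenicol acetyltransferase (cat) gene driven by its own promoter, which provides chloramphenicol selection in E. coli. A lambda t0 terminator lies downstream of the resistance cassette.

The roughly 250 bp nsp7 insert has been recoded for E. coli codon usage ("Escherichia coli recode 1") and sits behind a T7 promoter followed directly by a lac operator and the efficient ribosome binding site from phage T7 gene 10. Transcription therefore depends on T7 RNA polymerase. It can be held off by lac repressor and induced with IPTG, so expression requires a host that supplies both the polymerase and lacI, since the feature table shows neither on the plasmid. According to the record, the protein is fused at its C terminus to a backbone-encoded TEV protease cleavage site and a FLAG epitope. The annotation detects this as a short fragment matching the 3xFLAG tag just after the insert, while the nsp7 open reading frame and TEV site are not annotated as features. The tag allows immunodetection or affinity capture of the protein, and TEV cleavage allows its removal afterwards. No transcription terminator is annotated immediately downstream of the expression cassette. The construct is intended for recombinant production of nsp7 in E. coli.
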