Features (pLannotate 1.2.2; 8 found; start..end, strand, type, name):
     20..38      +  promoter       T7 promoter: promoter for bacteriophage T7 RNA polymerase
     39..63      +  protein_bind   lac operator: The lac repressor binds to the lac operator to inhibit transcription in E. coli. This inhibition can be relieved by adding lactose or isopropyl-β-D-thiogalactopyranoside (IPTG). lac repressor encoded by lacI
     78..100     +  RBS            RBS: efficient ribosome binding site from bacteriophage T7 gene 10 (Olins and Rangwala, 1989)
    380..403     +  CDS            3xFLAG (fragment): three tandem FLAG® epitope tags, followed by an enterokinase cleavage site
    521..1109    +  rep_origin     ori: high-copy-number ColE1/pMB1/pBR322/pUC origin of replication
   1117..1214    +  promoter       cat promoter: promoter of the E. coli cat gene encoding chloramphenicol acetyltransferase
   1215..1871    +  CDS            cat: CAT_ECOLX - Experimental evidence at protein level: Swiss-Prot protein existence level 1. This enzyme is an effector of chloramphenicol resistance in bacteria. From Escherichia coli. This protein is used as a marker in many commonly used cloning vectors, such as pACYC184.
   1945..1979    +  terminator     lambda t0 terminator: minimal transcription terminator from phage lambda (Scholtissek and Grosse, 1987)
>Addgene plasmid #145703 | pGBW-m4046943 | depositor full sequence | sequence record 287880 | Full Sequence
GATCTCGATCCCGCGAAATTAATACGACTCACTATAGGGGAATTGTGAGCGGATAACAATTCCCCTCTAG
AAATAATTTTGTTTAACTTTAAGAAGGAGACTCTTCTATGAGCAAAATGTCTGATGTGAAGTGTACTTCC
GTTGTATTGCTGTCAGTCCTGCAACAGCTGCGTGTTGAGTCGTCTAGCAAACTATGGGCACAGTGCGTGC
AGCTGCACAACGACATCCTCTTAGCGAAAGATACGACCGAAGCTTTCGAAAAAATGGTTTCGCTGTTGTC
CGTACTTCTGTCTATGCAAGGTGCCGTTGACATTAATAAACTGTGCGAAGAGATGCTGGACAACCGCGCT
ACTCTGCAAGAGAACCTGTACTTTCAAAGCGACTACAAGGATGATGATGACAAATAACCGGCTTATCGGT
CAGTTTCACCTGATTTACGTAAAAACCCGCTTCGGCGGGTTTTTGCTTTTGGAGGGGCAGAAAGATGAAT
GACTGTCCACGACGCTATACCCAAAAGAAATTGAGATCCTTTTTTTCTGCGCGTAATCTGCTGCTTGCAA
ACAAAAAAACCACCGCTACCAGCGGTGGTTTGTTTGCCGGATCAAGAGCTACCAACTCTTTTTCCGAAGG
TAACTGGCTTCAGCAGAGCGCAGATACCAAATACTGTTCTTCTAGTGTAGCCGTAGTTAGGCCACCACTT
CAAGAACTCTGTAGCACCGCCTACATACCTCGCTCTGCTAATCCTGTTACCAGTGGCTGCTGCCAGTGGC
GATAAGTCGTGTCTTACCGGGTTGGACTCAAGACGATAGTTACCGGATAAGGCGCAGCGGTCGGGCTGAA
CGGGGGGTTCGTGCACACAGCCCAGCTTGGAGCGAACGACCTACACCGAACTGAGATACCTACAGCGTGA
GCTATGAGAAAGCGCCACGCTTCCCGAAGGGAGAAAGGCGGACAGGTATCCGGTAAGCGGCAGGGTCGGA
ACAGGAGAGCGCACGAGGGAGCTTCCAGGGGGAAACGCCTGGTATCTTTATAGTCCTGTCGGGTTTCGCC
ACCTCTGACTTGAGCGTCGATTTTTGTGATGCTCGTCAGGGGGGCGGAGCCTATGGAAATTGATCGGGCA
CGTAAGAGGTTCCAACTTTCACCATAATGAAATAAGATCACTACCGGGCGTATTTTTTGAGTTATCGAGA
TTTTCAGGAGCTAAGGAAGCTAAAATGGAGAAAAAAATCACTGGATATACCACCGTTGATATATCCCAAT
GGCATCGTAAAGAACATTTTGAGGCATTTCAGTCAGTTGCTCAATGTACCTATAACCAGACCGTTCAGCT
GGATATTACGGCCTTTTTAAAGACCGTAAAGAAAAATAAGCACAAGTTTTATCCGGCCTTTATTCACATT
CTTGCCCGCCTGATGAATGCTCATCCGGAATTTCGTATGGCAATGAAAGACGGTGAGCTGGTGATATGGG
ATAGTGTTCACCCTTGTTACACCGTTTTCCATGAGCAAACTGAAACGTTTTCATCGCTCTGGAGTGAATA
CCACGACGATTTCCGGCAGTTTCTACACATATATTCGCAAGATGTGGCGTGTTACGGTGAAAACCTGGCC
TATTTCCCTAAAGGGTTTATTGAGAATATGTTTTTCGTTTCAGCCAATCCCTGGGTGAGTTTCACCAGTT
TTGATTTAAACGTGGCCAATATGGACAACTTCTTCGCCCCCGTTTTCACCATGGGCAAATATTATACGCA
AGGCGACAAGGTGCTGATGCCGCTGGCGATTCAGGTTCATCATGCCGTTTGTGATGGCTTCCATGTCGGC
AGAATGCTTAATGAATTACAACAGTACTGCGATGAGTGGCAGGGCGGGGCGTAATTTGATATCGAGCTCG
CTTGGACTCCTGTTGATAGATCCAGTAATGACCTCAGAACTCCATCTGGATTTGTTCAGAACGCTCGGTT
GCCGCCGGGCGTTTTTTATTGGT
